>Addgene plasmid #42977 | I-AATG | depositor partial sequence | sequence record 58242 | I-AATG sequence 424 bps
CGTCTCCTGACCCCAGAGCAGGTCGTGGCAATCGCCTCCAACATTGGCGGGAAACAGGCACTCGAGACTG
TCCAGCGCCTGCTTCCCGTGCTGTGCCAAGCGCACGGACTCACCCCAGAGCAGGTCGTGGCAATCGCCTC
CAACATTGGCGGGAAACAGGCACTCGAGACTGTCCAGCGCCTGCTTCCCGTGCTGTGCCAAGCGCACGGC
CTCACCCCAGAGCAGGTCGTGGCCATTGCCTCGAATGGAGGGGGCAAACAGGCGTTGGAAACCGTACAAC
GATTGCTGCCGGTGCTGTGCCAAGCGCACGGATTAACCCCAGAGCAGGTCGTGGCAATCGCGAGCAATAA
CGGCGGAAAACAGGCTTTGGAAACGGTGCAGAGGCTCCTTCCAGTGCTGTGCCAAGCGCACGGCTTAAGA
GACG
