>Addgene plasmid #42977 | I-AATG | addgene partial sequence | sequence record 60020 | M13-F20 5'-TGTAAAACGACGGCCAGT-3'
CTATAGGGCGAATTGGGCCCTCTAGATGCATGCTCGAGCGGCCGCCAGTGTGATGGATATCTGCAGAATT
CGCCCTTATATAGATGCCGTCCTAGCGCGTCTCCTGACCCCAGAGCAGGTCGTGGCAATCGCCTCCAACA
TTGGCGGGAAACAGGCACTCGAGACTGTCCAGCGCCTGCTTCCCGTGCTGTGCCAAGCGCACGGACTCAC
CCCAGAGCAGGTCGTGGCAATCGCCTCCAACATTGGCGGGAAACAGGCACTCGAGACTGTCCAGCGCCTG
CTTCCCGTGCTGTGCCAAGCGCACGGCCTCACCCCAGAGCAGGTCGTGGCCATTGCCTCGAATGGAGGGG
GCAAACAGGCGTTGGAAACCGTACAACGATTGCTGCCGGTGCTGTGCCAAGCGCACGGATTAACCCCAGA
GCAGGTCGTGGCAATCGCGAGCAATAACGGCGGAAAACAGGCTTTGGAAACGGTGCAGAGGCTCCTTCCA
GTGCTGTGCCAAGCGCACGGCTTAAGAGACGTGGGCACAGGAAAGATACTTAAGGGCGAATTCCAGCACA
CTGGCGGCCGTTACTAGTGGATCCGAGCTCGGTACCAAGCTTGGCGTAATCATGGTCATAGCTGTTTCCT
GTGTGAAATTGTTATCCGCTCACAATTCCACACAACATACGAGCCGGAAGCATAAAGTGTAAAGCCTGGG
GTGCCTAATGAGTGAGCTAACTCACATTAATTGCGTTGCGCTCACTGCCCGCTTTCCAGTCGGGAAACCT
GTCGTGCCAGCTGCATTAATGAATCGGCCAACGCGCGGGGAGAGGCGGTTTGCGTATTGGGCGCTCTTCC
GCTTCCTCGCTCA
