[The description below was written by a language model from this plasmid's Addgene catalogue record.]
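Description:
I-AATG is a bacterial cloning plasmid built on the commercial pCRII-TOPO backbone (about 4.0 kb without insert), into which a 424 bp synthetic fragment was introduced by TOPO cloning. It is a high-copy plasmid propagated in E. coli, and it carries both ampicillin and kanamycin resistance markers, as is standard for this backbone. The insert is flanked by T7 and M13-reverse priming sites, which are used to verify its sequence. Nothing in the record indicates a eukaryotic promoter, reporter or expression cassette, so the construct is a storage and source vector for a DNA module rather than an expression plasmid.

The record does not describe the insert beyond its name, synthetic origin and size. The associated publication describes a TALEN genome-editing system for generating human stem cell-based disease models. In that context, the name is consistent with a pre-assembled block of TAL effector repeats recognising the four-base sequence AATG, with the "I" prefix possibly marking its position in an ordered assembly series. The insert size roughly fits four repeat units of about 100 bp each. This interpretation is an inference from the name, size and publication title, not something stated in the catalogue fields. On that reading, the plasmid would be one member of a library of multimer modules that are excised or amplified and joined in a defined order to build custom TALE DNA-binding arrays. These arrays would then be fused to a nuclease domain in a separate expression vector for targeted genome editing.
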