Addgene plasmid #42977: I-AATG
Depositing lab: Chad Cowan & Kiran Musunuru. Depositing organization: Harvard University. Publication: A TALEN Genome-Editing System for Generating Human Stem Cell-Based Disease Models. Ding Q, Lee YK, Schaefer EA, Peters DT, Veres A, Kim K, Kuperwasser N, Motola DL, Meissner TB, Hendriks WT, Trevisan M, Gupta RM, Moisan A, Banks E, Friesen M, Schinzel RT, Xia F, Tang A, Xia Y, Figueroa E, Wann A, Ahfeldt T, Daheron L, Zhang F, Rubin LL, Peng LF, Chung RT, Musunuru K, Cowan CA. Cell Stem Cell. 2012 Dec 12. pii: S1934-5909(12)00645-5. doi: 10.1016/j.stem.2012.11.011. PubMed 23246482.
Backbone
  Vector backbone: pCRII-TOPO
  Backbone manufacturer: Invitrogen
  Backbone size w/o insert (bp): 3973
  Vector type: Bacterial Cloning
Growth in bacteria
  Bacterial resistance: Ampicillin and Kanamycin, 100 & 50 μg/mL
  Growth temperature: 37°C
  Growth strain: Top10
  Copy number: High Copy
Gene/Insert
  Gene/Insert name: I-AATG
  Species: Synthetic
  Insert size (bp): 424
  Cloning method: TOPO Cloning
  Sequencing primers: 5′ T7; 3′ M13-rev
Terms and licenses: Academic/Nonprofit Terms; Industry Terms: Not Available to Industry
How to cite: I-AATG was a gift from Chad Cowan & Kiran Musunuru (Addgene plasmid # 42977 ; http://n2t.net/addgene:42977 ; RRID:Addgene_42977)
